>Addgene plasmid #62839 | pHL2084 | addgene partial sequence | sequence record 112473 | GFP-R 5'-CCATCTAATTCAACAAGAATTGGGACAAC-3'
GCATGCTCGCGCCAACAATTCCACACATAGTTTTTGATTCCGATTTATATCGTTGTCGGTCAACCTGTAT
GCCCGTTTTTTCGGGCGCCCCGAGCCTTGTAGAGAGTGGGGTTATTTTTATAGTTACTGCTTGTGGGAGG
GAGATTATGTTATCTCCTCATCCCATGTGACCGGGTTAGCCGGCCAGAATCACTTTTTCTTTACCGGACG
ACGCCAGCCTTCTTTCTGAGTCTGCGGCACACGGTCGACAGTCTCTCTATCACTGATAGGGATGTCAATC
TCTATCACTGATAGGGACTCGAGGTGAAGACGAAAGGGCCTCGTGATACGCCTATTTTTATAGGTTAATG
TCATGATAATAATGGTTTCTTAGACGTCAGGTGGCACTTTTCGGGGAAATGTGCGCGGAACCCCTATTTG
TTTATTTTTCTAAATACATTCAAATATGTATCCGCTCATGAGACAATAACCCTGATAAATGCTTCAATAA
TATTGAAAAAGGAAGAGTATGAGTATTCAACATTTCCGTGTCGCCCTTATTCCCTTTTTTGCGGCATTTT
GCCTTCCTGTTTTTGCTCACCCAGAAACGCTGGTGAAAGTAAAAGATGCTGAAGATCAGTTGGGTGCACG
AGTGGGTTACATCGAACTGGATCTCAACAGCGGTAAGATCCTTGAGAGTTTTCGCCCCGAAGAACGTTTT
CCAATGATGAGCACTTTTAAAGTTCTGCTATGTGGCGCGGTATTATCCCGTATTGACGCCGGGCAAGAGC
AACTCGGTCGCCGCATACACTATTCTCAGAATGACTTGGTTGAGTACTCACCAGTCACAGAAAAGCATCT
TACGGATGGCATGACAGTAAGAGAATTATGCAGTGCTGCCAT
