>Addgene plasmid #62839 | pHL2084 | addgene partial sequence | sequence record 119010 | rrnB-T1-term-F 5'-ACGAAAGGCTCAGTCGAAAG-3'
AAATCCGCCGCCCTAGACCTAGGGCGTTCGGCTGCGGCGAGCGGTATCAGCTCACTCAAAGGCGGTAATA
CGGTTATCCACAGAATCAGGGGATAACGCAGGAAAGAACATGTGAGCAAAAGGCCAGCAAAAGGCCAGGA
ACCGTAAAAAGGCCGCGTTGCTGGCGTTTTTCCATAGGCTCCGCCCCCCTGACGAGCATCACAAAAATCG
ACGCTCAAGTCAGAGGTGGCGAAACCCGACAGGACTATAAAGATACCAGGCGTTTCCCCCTGGAAGCTCC
CTCGTGCGCTCTCCTGTTCCGACCCTGCCGCTTACCGGATACCTGTCCGCCTTTCTCCCTTCGGGAAGCG
TGGCGCTTTCTCATAGCTCACGCTGTAGGTATCTCAGTTCGGTGTAGGTCGTTCGCTCCAAGCTGGGCTG
TGTGCACGAACCCCCCGTTCAGCCCGACCGCTGCGCCTTATCCGGTAACTATCGTCTTGAGTCCAACCCG
GTAAGACACGACTTATCGCCACTGGCAGCAGCCACTGGTAACAGGATTAGCAGAGCGAGGTATGTAGGCG
GTGCTACAGAGTTCTTGAAGTGGTGGCCTAACTACGGCTACACTAGAAGGACAGTATTTGGTATCTGCGC
TCTGCTGAAGCCAGTTACCTTCGGAAAAAGAGTTGGTAGCT
