[The description below was written by a language model from this plasmid's Addgene catalogue record.]
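Description:
pHL2084 is a bacterial expression and synthetic-biology plasmid built on a laboratory-made backbone that the record identifies only by its ColE1 origin of replication. It is propagated in E. coli under ampicillin selection (AmpR); the copy number is listed as unknown. No feature table is available, so the layout described here comes from the catalogue summary of its modules.

The plasmid carries three independent expression cassettes that together reconstitute a small RNA regulatory circuit. The first places the small RNA glmZ under a promoter named PconShortNoHind (the "m8" designation apparently marks a variant of the promoter or leader, though the record does not define it), ending in an Asp terminator. The second expresses the RNA chaperone Hfq from the IPTG-responsive PLlacO-1 promoter with a T710 leader, presumably supplying the translation initiation region, followed by a T1 terminator. The third is the reporter: a glmS leader segment fused to the N terminus of gfp, driven by a PLtetO-1 promoter variant ("m9") that responds to tetracycline-type inducers in hosts expressing TetR, and closed by a T1T2 terminator.

Because GlmZ is known to act on the glmS mRNA in an Hfq-dependent manner, GFP fluorescence from the glmS::gfp fusion reads out small RNA activity, while the separately inducible promoters allow Hfq and target levels to be tuned independently. The associated study concerns the paradoxical suppression of small RNA activity at high Hfq concentrations, attributed to random-order binding, which fits use of this plasmid for titrating Hfq against a fixed sRNA–target pair.
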