Addgene plasmid #62839: pHL2084
Purpose: Lim Lab plasmid: AmpR + PconShortNoHindM8::glmZ::Asp terminator + PLlacO-1::T710 hfq::T1 terminator + PLtetO-1m9::glmS::gfp::T1T2 terminator + ColE1
Depositing lab: Han Lim. Depositing organization: University of California, Berkeley. Publication: Paradoxical suppression of small RNA activity at high Hfq concentrations due to random-order binding. Sagawa S, Shin JE, Hussein R, Lim HN. Nucleic Acids Res. 2015 Aug 10. pii: gkv777. 10.1093/nar/gkv777 PubMed 26261213.
Backbone
  Vector backbone: unknown-ColE1 ori
  Backbone manufacturer: Lim Lab
  Vector type: Bacterial Expression, Synthetic Biology
Growth in bacteria
  Bacterial resistance: Ampicillin, 100 μg/mL
  Growth temperature: 37°C
  Growth strain: DH5alpha
  Copy number: Unknown
Gene/Insert 1
  Gene/Insert name: m8::glmZ leader
  Promoter: pConShortNoHind
  Cloning method: Unknown
  Sequencing primers: 5′ unknown; 3′ AspTerm
Gene/Insert 2
  Gene/Insert name: T710 hfq leader
  Promoter: pLlacO-1
  Cloning method: Unknown
  Sequencing primers: 5′ unknown; 3′ T1ter-rev
Gene/Insert 3
  Gene/Insert name: gfp
  Promoter: pLtetO-1
  Tag / fusion protein: m9::glmS (N terminal on insert)
  Cloning method: Unknown
  Sequencing primers: 5′ unknown; 3′ GFP-R
Terms and licenses: Academic/Nonprofit Terms; Industry Terms: Not Available to Industry
How to cite: pHL2084 was a gift from Han Lim (Addgene plasmid # 62839 ; http://n2t.net/addgene:62839 ; RRID:Addgene_62839)
